>Addgene plasmid #59053 | pET-28a-GFP-Patronin CC 868–1457 | depositor partial sequence | sequence record 92019 | pET-28a-GFP-Patronin CC 868–1457 sequence 2685 bps
ATGGGCAGCAGCCATCATCATCATCATCACAGCAGCGGCCTGGTGCCGCGCGGCAGCCATATGGCTAGCA
TGACTGGTGGACAGCAAATGGGTCGCGGATCCGAATTCTGGAGTCATCCACAATTTGAGAAGGGCGGCGG
CAGTGGCGGCGGCAGTGGCGGCAGTGCCTGGAGCCACCCGCAGTTCGAAAAAGGCAGTATGAGCAAAGGA
GAAGAACTTTTCACTGGAGTTGTCCCAATTCTTGTTGAATTAGATGGTGATGTTAATGGGCACAAATTTT
CTGTCCGTGGAGAGGGTGAAGGTGATGCTACAAACGGAAAACTCACCCTTAAATTTATTTGCACTACTGG
AAAACTACCTGTTCCGTGGCCAACACTTGTCACTACTCTGACCTATGGTGTTCAATGCTTTTCCCGTTAT
CCGGATCACATGAAACGGCATGACTTTTTCAAGAGTGCCATGCCCGAAGGTTATGTACAGGAACGCACTA
TATCTTTCAAAGATGACGGGACCTACAAGACGCGTGCTGAAGTCAAGTTTGAAGGTGATACCCTTGTTAA
TCGTATCGAGTTAAAGGGTATTGATTTTAAAGAAGATGGAAACATTCTTGGACACAAACTCGAGTACAAC
TTTAACTCACACAATGTATACATCACGGCAGACAAACAAAAGAATGGAATCAAAGCTAACTTCAAAATTC
GCCACAACGTTGAAGATGGTTCCGTTCAACTAGCAGACCATTATCAACAAAATACTCCAATTGGCGATGG
CCCTGTCCTTTTACCAGACAACCATTACCTGTCGACACAATCTGTCCTTTCGAAAGATCCCAACGAAAAG
CGTGACCACATGGTCCTTCTTGAGTTTGTAACTGCTGCTGGGATTACACATGGCATGGATGAGCTCTACA
AAGGATCCGACGATTACGGGCAGCCCACCAACCACTTCTACCTGCATGAGTCATCGCCGCAGCCTCAAGC
TCATCAGCATCCGCAGCGCAGGACTTGGGCTCACTCCGCAGCAGCCGCCGCTTATGAACAACAGCAACAG
ATCCAGCCTTCCCTGGTGGATGTGAATGCCTGGCAGACGCAGCAGCACCAAAAGCAGAAGCAGACCTGGA
TGAACAGGCCGCCCTCGAGTGCGGGAGCCCCGAGTCCTGGCAGCTTTATGCTGCACCAGAACGGTGGAGG
AGGAGGTGGTGGCGGTGGTGGTGGCGAGCTACAGCACCTGTTTCAGGTACAGGCCTCGCCACAGCATGGC
CAACGGCAGGTTAGTGGATCCAATGGCGTGCAGCGCCAGCAGTCGTTGACCAACTTGCGAGACAATCGCT
CGCCCAAGGCACCACAAAACATGGGAATGCCCATGGGTATGCCAATGCAGCAAGAGGACATGATGGCACC
GCAGAGTATTTGCTTTATCGGTGACGAGGAGGATGTTGATGAGCTGGAGCGGAACATTATCGAATCTATG
CAGTCGACGCACATCTCCGACTTTGTACACCAACAGCAGCAGCAGCACCAACACCAACAGCAACTTCAGC
AGCAACAACGGTTGCAGGGGCACAGCGGACGAGGTAGCAGCTCGGAGGATTATGACAGCGGGGAGATGAT
CTCCAACAAGCTGAACATCACCAGCGGCAATCTCACCTATCGCATACCCTCGCCATCCCGTCCCTCCATC
CAAGCCAACAGCTTCCAGGATCCCCGAGCCATGGCAGCTGCTTCCGGTGGCGAGGACCAGCCGCCCGAGA
AGGGTTTCTACATCTCCTTCGACGATGAGCAGCCCAAACGACCCAAGCCACCTCTGCGCGCCAAGCGATC
GCCTAAAAAGGAGTCTCCACCAGGAAGTCGGGACAGCGTCGATAACCAGGCGACCCTGAAACGTGAATCG
CTAAGTCATCTGCACAACAACAACAATATTGGATTCGGAAATGATGATGTCAACAGCAAACCGGTGACCA
GGCACAGTATCCATGGCCTAAACAACTCCAACAGTGTCAAATCTCCCGGAAATGCCACGTACAACAAGTA
CACGGATGAGCCGCCCATCCAACTGCGACAGTTGGCCGTTTCGGGAGCAATGTCACCAACTAGTAACGAA
CGTCATCACTTGGACGATGTCAGCAATCAGTCACCGCAGCAGACGCAGCAACCAATGTCGCCCACGCGAC
TCCAACAGAGCAGCAACAACGCAGAGGCGGCCAAGAACAAGGCGCTGGTCATCGGAGCAGATTCCACCAA
TTTGGATCCGGAATCTGTTGATGAGATGGAGCGGCGCAAGGAGAAAATCATGCTGCTGTCTTTGCAACGT
CGCCAGCAACAGGAGGAGGCGAAGGCGCGCAAAGAGATTGAGGCTTCCCAGAAGCGAGAAAAGGAGCGCG
AAAAGGAGGAGGAACGAGCGCGGAAAAAGGAGGAGCAAATGGCACGGCGAGCGGCCATTTTGGAGCAGCA
CAGACTCAAGAAAGCCATTGAAGAGGCCGAGCGAGAGGGTAAAACCCTGGATCGGCCCGATCTGCACGTG
AAGCTGCAATCGCATTCATCCACCTCAACGACCCCACGACTGAGGCAGCAGCGCACCACGCGTCCCAGGC
CTAAGACAATTCACGTGGACGATGCCAGCGTGGACATCAGCGAGGCTTCAAGCATCTCTAGTCGGGGCAA
AAAAGGCTCAAGCTCGAATCTATAG
