>Addgene plasmid #59053 | pET-28a-GFP-Patronin CC 868–1457 | addgene partial sequence | sequence record 93916 | GFP-F 5'-GGTCCTTCTTGAGTTTGTAAC-3'
TCTGTATTTTCAGGGGGGTGGAGGTGGTACATGATTACGGGCAGCCCACCAACCACTTCTACCTGCATGA
GTCATCGCCGCAGCCTCAAGCTCATCAGCATCCGCAGCGCAGGACTTGGGCTCACTCCGCAGCAGCCGCC
GCTTATGAACAACAGCAACAGATCCAGCCTTCCCTGGTGGATGTGAATGCCTGGCAGACGCAGCAGCACC
AAAAGCAGAAGCAGACCTGGATGAACAGGCCGCCCTCGAGTGCGGGAGCCCCGAGTCCTGGCAGCTTTAT
GCTGCACCAGAACGGTGGAGGAGGAGGTGGTGGCGGTGGTGGTGGCGAGCTACAGCACCTGTTTCAGGTA
CAGGCCTCGCCACAGCATGGCCAACGGCAGGTTAGTGGATCCAATGGCGTGCAGCGCCAGCAGTCGTTGA
CCAACTTGCGAGACAATCGCTCGCCCAAGGCACCACAAAACATGGGAATGCCCATGGGTATGCCAATGCA
GCAAGAGGACATGATGGCACCGCAGAGTATTTGCTTTATCGGTGACGAGGAGGATGTTGATGAGCTGGAG
CGGAACATTATCGAATCTATGCAGTCGACGCACATCTCCGACTTTGTACACCAACAGCAGCAGCAGCACC
AACACCAACAGCAACTTCAGCAGCAACAACGGTTGCAGGGGCACAGCGGACGAGGTAGCAGCTCGGAGGA
TTATGACAGCGGGGAGATGATCTCCAACAAGCTGAACATCACCAGCGGCAATCTCACCTATCGCATACCC
TCGCCAAT
