>Addgene plasmid #59053 | pET-28a-GFP-Patronin CC 868–1457 | addgene partial sequence | sequence record 93923 | GFP-R 5'-CCATCTAATTCAACAAGAATTGGGACAAC-3'
CCTTTTTCGAACTGCGGGTGGCTCCAGGCACTGCCGCCACTGCCGCCGCCACTGCCGCCGCCCTTCTCAA
ATTGTGGATGACTCCAGAATTCGGATCCGCGACCCATTTGCTGTCCACCAGTCATGCTAGCCATATGGCT
GCCGCGCGGCACCAGGCCGCTGCTGTGATGATGATGATGATGGCTGCTGCCCATGTATATCTCCTTCTTA
AAGTTAAACAAAATTATTTCTAGAGGGGAATTGTTATCCGCTCACAATTCCCCTATAGTGAGTCGTATTA
ATTTCGCGGGATCGAGATCTCGATCCTCTACGCCGGACGCATCGTGGCCGGCATCACCGGCGCCACAGGT
GCGGTTGCTGGCGCCTATATCGCCGACATCACCGATGGGGAAGATCGGGCTCGCCACTTCGGGCTCATGA
GCGCTTGTTTCGGCGTGGGTATGGTGGCAGGCCCCGTGGCCGGGGGACTGTTGGGCGCCATCTCCTTGCA
TGCACCATTCCTTGCGGCGGCGGTGCTCAACGGCCTCAACCTACTACTGGGCTGCTTCCTAATGCAGGAG
TCGCATAAGGGAGAGCGTCGAGATCCCGGACACCATCGAATGGCGCAAAACCTTTCGCGGTATGGCATGA
TAGCGCCCGGAAGAGAGTCAATTCAGGGTGGTGAATGTGAAACCAGTAACGTTATACGATGTCGCAGGAG
TATGCCGGTGTCTCTTATCAGACCGTTTCCCGCGTGGTGAACCAGGCCAG
