>Addgene plasmid #59053 | pET-28a-GFP-Patronin CC 868–1457 | addgene partial sequence | sequence record 94167 | Xpress-F 5'-TATGGCTAGCATGACTGGT-3'
GGGCGGCGGCAGTGGCGGCGGCAGTGGCGGCAGTGCCTGGAGCCACCCGCAGTTCGAAAAAGGCAGTATG
AGCAAAGGAGAAGAACTTTTCACTGGAGTTGTCCCAATTCTTGTTGAATTAGATGGTGATGTTAATGGGC
ACAAATTTTCTGTCCGTGGAGAGGGTGAAGGTGATGCTACAAACGGAAAACTCACCCTTAAATTTATTTG
CACTACTGGAAAACTACCTGTTCCGTGGCCAACACTTGTCACTACTCTGACCTATGGTGTTCAATGCTTT
TCCCGTTATCCGGATCACATGAAACGGCATGACTTTTTCAAGAGTGCCATGCCCGAAGGTTATGTACAGG
AACGCACTATATCTTTCAAAGATGACGGGACCTACAAGACGCGTGCTGAAGTCAAGTTTGAAGGTGATAC
CCTTGTTAATCGTATCGAGTTAAAGGGTATTGATTTTAAAGAAGATGGAAACATTCTTGGACACAAACTC
GAATACAACTTTAACTCACACAATGTATACATCACGGCAGACAAACAAAAGAATGGAATCAAAGCTAACT
TCAAAATTCGCCACAACGTTGAAGATGGTTCCGTTCAACTAGCAGACCATTATCAACAAAATACTCCAAT
TGGCGATGGCCCTGTCCTTTTACCAGACAACCATTACCTGTCGACACAATCTGTCCTTTCGAAAGATCCC
AACGAAAAGCGTGACCACATGGTCCTTCTTGAGTTTGTAACTGCTGCTGGGATTACACATGGCATGGATG
AGC
