>Addgene plasmid #59053 | pET-28a-GFP-Patronin CC 868–1457 | addgene partial sequence | sequence record 94168 | T7term 5'-GCTAGTTATTGCTCAGCGG-3'
AGCAGCCGGATCTCAGTGGTGGTGGTGGTGGTGCTCGAGTGCCTATAGATTCGAGCTTGAGCCTTTTTTG
CCCCGACTAGAGATGCTTGAAGCCTCGCTGATGTCCACGCTGGCATCGTCCACGTGAATTGTCTTAGGCC
TGGGACGCGTGGTGCGCTGCTGCCTCAGTCGTGGGGTCGTTGAGGTGGATGAATGCGATTGCAGCTTCAC
GTGCAGATCGGGCCGATCCAGGGTTTTACCCTCTCGCTCGGCCTCTTCAATGGCTTTCTTGAGTCTGTGC
TGCTCCAAAATGGCCGCTCGCCGTGCCATTTGCTCCTCCTTTTTCCGCGCTCGTTCCTCCTCCTTTTCGC
GCTCCTTTTCTCGCTTCTGGGAAGCCTCAATCTCTTTGCGCGCCTTCGCCTCCTCCTGTTGCTGGCGACG
TTGCAAAGACAGCAGCATGATTTTCTCCTTGCGCCGCTCCATCTCATCAACAGATTCCGGATCCAAATTG
GTGGAATCTGCTCCGATGACCAGCGCCTTGTTCTTGGCCGCCTCTGCGTTGTTGCTGCTCTGTTGGAGTC
GCGTGGGCGACATTGGTTGCTGCGTCTGCTGCGGTGACTGATTGCTGACATCGTCCAAGTGATGACGTTC
GTTACTAGTTGGTGACATTGCTCCCGAAACGGCCAACTGTCGCAGTTGGATGGGCGGCTCATCCGTGTAC
TTGTTGTACGTGGCATTTCCGGGAGATTTGACACTGTTGGAGTTGTTTAGGCCATGGATACTGTGCCTGG
TCACCGGTTTGCTGTTGACATCATCATTTCCGAATCCAATATTGTTGTTGTTGTGCAGATGACTTAGCGA
TTCACGTTTCA
