[The description below was written by a language model from this plasmid's Addgene catalogue record.]
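Description:
pET-28a-GFP-Patronin CC 868–1457 is a bacterial expression plasmid built on the pET28a backbone for producing a fragment of Drosophila melanogaster Patronin in E. coli. Patronin is the fly member of the CAMSAP family of microtubule minus-end-binding proteins. As the name indicates, the insert is a truncation spanning residues 868–1457 that covers the coiled-coil (CC) portion of the protein. It was introduced by Gibson assembly. The plasmid is selected with kanamycin and is catalogued as high copy. No feature table accompanies the record, so the promoter and origin are not explicitly listed. pET28a vectors normally drive expression from a T7 promoter under lac operator control, which requires a host strain supplying T7 RNA polymerase, while cloning strains such as Top10 serve for propagation only.

The backbone has been modified so that the Patronin fragment carries an N-terminal tag block comprising a His tag, a Strep tag and superfolder GFP, followed by a TEV protease recognition site. The His and Strep tags give two independent affinity purification handles, and sfGFP provides a bright, robustly folding fluorescent label for following the protein by fluorescence. Cleavage at the TEV site removes all of the tags together, leaving an essentially native Patronin fragment when an untagged protein is preferred. The stated purpose is E. coli expression of this truncation. The associated work on how CAMSAPs and Patronin regulate microtubule minus-end dynamics suggests its use as a purified recombinant protein for dissecting the contribution of individual Patronin domains.
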