Addgene plasmid #59053: pET-28a-GFP-Patronin CC 868–1457
Purpose: for E. coli expression of Patronin CC truncation
Depositing lab: Ron Vale. Depositing organization: University of California, San Francisco (UCSF). Publication: Regulation of microtubule minus-end dynamics by CAMSAPs and Patronin. Hendershott MC, Vale RD. Proc Natl Acad Sci U S A. 2014 Apr 22;111(16):5860-5. doi: 10.1073/pnas.1404133111. Epub 2014 Mar 26. PubMed 24706919.
Backbone
  Vector backbone: pET28a
  Modifications to backbone: vector contains a His tag, Strep tag and sfGFP; a TEV site can be used to cleave off all these tags to get a native construct
  Vector type: Bacterial Expression
Growth in bacteria
  Bacterial resistance: Kanamycin, 50 μg/mL
  Growth temperature: 37°C
  Growth strain: Top10
  Copy number: High Copy
Gene/Insert
  Gene/Insert name: Patronin
  Species: D. melanogaster (fly)
  Entrez Gene: Patronin (a.k.a. Dmel_CG33130, BcDNA:LD17191, CG18459, CG18460, CG18462, CG30102, CG33130, CG6516, Dmel\CG33130, Ssp4, l(2)k07433, ssp4)
  Tag / fusion protein: His (N terminal on insert); Strep (N terminal on insert); sfGFP (N terminal on insert); TEV (N terminal on insert)
  Cloning method: Gibson Cloning
  Sequencing primers: 5′ GGAATTGTGAGCGGATAACAATT; 3′ TGTAAAACGACGGCCAGT
Terms and licenses: Academic/Nonprofit Terms; Industry Terms: Not Available to Industry
How to cite: pET-28a-GFP-Patronin CC 868–1457 was a gift from Ron Vale (Addgene plasmid # 59053 ; http://n2t.net/addgene:59053 ; RRID:Addgene_59053)
